Addgene plasmid #209212: pCAG/ATP8B4-HA
Purpose: Mammalian expression of ATP8B4
Depositing lab: Hye-Won Shin. Depositing organization: Kyoto University, Graduate School of Pharmaceutical Sciences. Publication: ATP9B, a P4-ATPase (a putative aminophospholipid translocase), localizes to the trans-Golgi network in a CDC50 protein-independent manner. Takatsu H, Baba K, Shima T, Umino H, Kato U, Umeda M, Nakayama K, Shin HW. J Biol Chem. 2011 Nov 4;286(44):38159-38167. doi: 10.1074/jbc.M111.281006. Epub 2011 Sep 13. PubMed 21914794.
Backbone
  Vector backbone: pCAG
  Vector type: Mammalian Expression
Growth in bacteria
  Bacterial resistance: Ampicillin, 100 μg/mL
  Growth temperature: 37°C
  Growth strain: DH5alpha
  Copy number: High Copy
Gene/Insert
  Gene/Insert name: ATP8B4
  Species: H. sapiens (human)
  Entrez Gene: ATP8B4 (a.k.a. ATPIM, FLJ25418)
  Tag / fusion protein: HA (C terminal on insert)
  Cloning method: Gateway Cloning
Terms and licenses: Academic/Nonprofit Terms; Industry Terms: Not Available to Industry
Depositor comments: The plasmid requires co-transfection with Addgene Plasmid 209223 to ensure the cellular localization of the encoded protein (Takatsu et al., 2011, JBC).
How to cite: pCAG/ATP8B4-HA was a gift from Hye-Won Shin (Addgene plasmid # 209212 ; http://n2t.net/addgene:209212 ; RRID:Addgene_209212)
