[The description below was written by a language model from this plasmid's Addgene catalogue record and pLannotate feature annotations shown in this document.]
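Description:
pCAG/ATP8B4-HA is a 9.7 kb mammalian expression plasmid built on the pCAG backbone that drives production of human ATP8B4, a P4-ATPase that forms part of a phospholipid flippase complex moving aminophospholipids between membrane leaflets. The coding sequence was introduced by Gateway cloning and is flanked by attB1 and attB2 sites. It lies downstream of the composite CAG promoter, made up of the CMV immediate-early enhancer, the chicken β-actin promoter and a chimeric β-actin/β-globin intron, and transcripts are terminated by the rabbit β-globin polyadenylation signal. The short "HBB" fragments called on either side of the insert are most likely residual β-globin exon sequence belonging to the CAG cassette rather than intended coding regions. The catalogue entry records a C-terminal HA epitope tag on the insert for antibody detection, although the automated feature table does not annotate the tag separately.

In E. coli the plasmid is maintained at high copy through a ColE1/pUC-type origin and selected with ampicillin via the β-lactamase gene. A separate cassette, consisting of an HSV TK promoter fragment, NeoR/KanR and the HSV TK poly(A) signal, should allow G418 selection of transfected mammalian cells. An SV40 origin is also present, which can support episomal replication in cells expressing large T antigen. Remnants of lac promoter/operator and lacI sequence are backbone carry-over.

The construct is intended for expressing tagged ATP8B4 in mammalian cells, for example to study its subcellular localization. The depositor notes that correct localization of the encoded protein requires co-transfection with a companion plasmid, whose contents the record does not state.
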