Features (pLannotate 1.2.2; 23 found; start..end, strand, type, name):
    263..395     +  promoter       HSV TK promoter (fragment): herpes simplex virus thymidine kinase promoter
    400..1203    +  CDS            NeoR/KanR: aminoglycoside phosphotransferase from Tn5; aph(3')-II (or nptII); confers resistance to neomycin, kanamycin, and G418 (Geneticin®)
   1210..1258    +  polyA_signal   HSV TK poly(A) signal: herpes simplex virus thymidine kinase polyadenylation signal (Cole and Stacy, 1985)
   1268..1647    +  enhancer       CMV enhancer: human cytomegalovirus immediate early enhancer
   1649..1925    +  promoter       chicken β-actin promoter: No description available
   1926..2942    +  intron         chimeric intron: chimera between introns from chicken β-actin and rabbit β-globin
   2946..3044    +  CDS            HBB (fragment): HBB_COLGU - Experimental evidence at transcript level: Swiss-Prot protein existence level 2. Involved in oxygen transport from the lung to the various peripheral tissues. From Colobus guereza (Mantled guereza) (Eastern black-and-white colobus monkey).
   3038..3062    +  protein_bind   attB1: mutant version of attB; recombination site for the Gateway® BP reaction BP Clonase™
   3098..6673    +  CDS            ATP8B4: AT8B4_HUMAN - Also known as KIAA1939. Experimental evidence at protein level: Swiss-Prot protein existence level 1. Component of a P4-ATPase flippase complex which catalyzes the hydrolysis of ATP coupled to the transport of aminophospholipids from the outer to the inner leaflet of various membranes and ensures the maintenance of asymmetric distribution of phospholipids. Phospholipid translocation seems also to be implicated in vesicle formation and in uptake of lipid signaling molecules (Probable). From Homo sapiens (Human).
   6687..6711    -  protein_bind   attB2: mutant version of attB; recombination site for the Gateway® BP reaction BP Clonase™
   6785..6859    +  CDS            HBB (fragment): HBB_PONPY - Experimental evidence at transcript level: Swiss-Prot protein existence level 2. Involved in oxygen transport from the lung to the various peripheral tissues. From Pongo pygmaeus (Bornean orangutan).
   6934..6989    +  polyA_signal   β-globin poly(A) signal: rabbit β-globin polyadenylation signal (Gil and Proudfoot, 1987)
   7374..7390    -  protein_bind   lac operator: The lac repressor binds to the lac operator to inhibit transcription in E. coli. This inhibition can be relieved by adding lactose or isopropyl-β-D-thiogalactopyranoside (IPTG). lac repressor encoded by lacI
   7398..7428    -  promoter       lac promoter: promoter for the E. coli lac operon
   7443..7464    -  protein_bind   CAP binding site: CAP binding activates transcription in the presence of cAMP. E. coli catabolite activator protein
   7477..7516    -  CDS            lacI (fragment): lac repressor; lacI; The lac repressor binds to the lac operator to inhibit transcription in E. coli. This inhibition can be relieved by adding lactose or isopropyl-β-D-thiogalactopyranoside (IPTG).
   7523..7545    +  promoter       SV40 promoter (fragment): SV40 enhancer and early promoter
   7569..7704    +  rep_origin     SV40 ori: SV40 origin of replication
   7724..7858    +  polyA_signal   SV40 poly(A) signal: SV40 polyadenylation signal
   7860..7914    -  CDS            lacI (fragment): lac repressor; lacI; The lac repressor binds to the lac operator to inhibit transcription in E. coli. This inhibition can be relieved by adding lactose or isopropyl-β-D-thiogalactopyranoside (IPTG).
   8097..8685    -  rep_origin     ori: high-copy-number ColE1/pMB1/pBR322/pUC origin of replication
   8856..9716    -  CDS            AmpR: β-lactamase; bla; confers resistance to ampicillin, carbenicillin, and related antibiotics
   9717..88      -  promoter       AmpR promoter (across the origin): bla
>Addgene plasmid #209212 | pCAG/ATP8B4-HA | addgene full sequence | sequence record 412649 | Addgene NGS Result
ATTATTGAAGCATTTATCAGGGTTATTGTCTCATGAGCGGATACATATTTGAATGTATTTAGAAAAATAA
ACAAATAGGGGTTCCGCGCACATTTCCCCGAAAAGTGCCACCTGGGTCGAGCAGTGTGGTTTTCAAGAGG
AAGCAAAAAGCCTCTCCACCCAGGCCTGGAATGTTTCCACCCAATGTCGAGCAGTGTGGTTTTGCAAGAG
GAAGCAAAAAGCCTCTCCACCCAGGCCTGGAATGTTTCCACCCAATGTCGAGCAAACCCCGCCCAGCGTC
TTGTCATTGGCGAATTAATTCGAACACGCAGATGCAGTCGGGGCGGCGCGGTCCCAGGTCCACTTCGCAT
ATTAAGGTGACGCGTGTGGCCTCGAACACCGAGCGACCCTGCAGCCAATATGGGATCGGCCATTGAACAA
GATGGATTGCACGCAGGTTCTCCGGCCGCTTGGGTGGAGAGGCTATTCGGCTATGACTGGGCACAACAGA
CAATCGGCTGCTCTGATGCCGCCGTGTTCCGGCTGTCAGCGCAGGGGCGCCCGGTTCTTTTTGTCAAGAC
CGACCTGTCCGGTGCCCTGAATGAACTGCAGGACGAGGCAGCGCGGCTATCGTGGCTGGCCACGACGGGC
GTTCCTTGCGCAGCTGTGCTCGACGTTGTCACTGAAGCGGGAAGGGACTGGCTGCTATTGGGCGAAGTGC
CGGGGCAGGATCTCCTGTCATCTCACCTTGCTCCTGCCGAGAAAGTATCCATCATGGCTGATGCAATGCG
GCGGCTGCATACGCTTGATCCGGCTACCTGCCCATTCGACCACCAAGCGAAACATCGCATCGAGCGAGCA
CGTACTCGGATGGAAGCCGGTCTTGTCGATCAGGATGATCTGGACGAAGAGCATCAGGGGCTCGCGCCAG
CCGAACTGTTCGCCAGGCTCAAGGCGCGCATGCCCGACGGCGATGATCTCGTCGTGACCCATGGCGATGC
CTGCTTGCCGAATATCATGGTGGAAAATGGCCGCTTTTCTGGATTCATCGACTGTGGCCGGCTGGGTGTG
GCGGACCGCTATCAGGACATAGCGTTGGCTACCCGTGATATTGCTGAAGAGCTTGGCGGCGAATGGGCTG
ACCGCTTCCTCGTGCTTTACGGTATCGCCGCTCCCGATTCGCAGCGCATCGCCTTCTATCGCCTTCTTGA
CGAGTTCTTCTGAGGGGATCGGCAATAAAAAGACAGAATAAAACGCACGGGTGTTGGGTCGTTTGTTCGG
ATCCGTCGACATTGATTATTGACTAGTTATTAATAGTAATCAATTACGGGGTCATTAGTTCATAGCCCAT
ATATGGAGTTCCGCGTTACATAACTTACGGTAAATGGCCCGCCTGGCTGACCGCCCAACGACCCCCGCCC
ATTGACGTCAATAATGACGTATGTTCCCATAGTAACGCCAATAGGGACTTTCCATTGACGTCAATGGGTG
GAGTATTTACGGTAAACTGCCCACTTGGCAGTACATCAAGTGTATCATATGCCAAGTACGCCCCCTATTG
ACGTCAATGACGGTAAATGGCCCGCCTGGCATTATGCCCAGTACATGACCTTATGGGACTTTCCTACTTG
GCAGTACATCTACGTATTAGTCATCGCTATTACCATGGTCGAGGTGAGCCCCACGTTCTGCTTCACTCTC
CCCATCTCCCCCCCCTCCCCACCCCCAATTTTGTATTTATTTATTTTTTAATTATTTTGTGCAGCGATGG
GGGCGGGGGGGGGGGGGGGGGCGCGCCGGGGGGGGGGGGGGGGGGGGGGGGGCGGGGCGGGGCGAGGCGG
AGAGGTGCGGCGGCAGCCAATCAGAGCGGCGCGCTCCGAAAGTTTCCTTTTATGGCGAGGCGGCGGCGGC
GGCGGCCCTATAAAAAGCGAAGCGCGCGGCGGGCGGGAGTCGCTGCGCGCTGCCTTCGCCCCGTGCCCCG
CTCCGCCGCCGCCTCGCGCCGCCCGCCCCGGCTCTGACTGACCGCGTTACTCCCACAGGTGAGCGGGCGG
GACGGCCCTTCTCCTCCGGGCTGTAATTAGCGCTTGGTTTAATGACGGCTTGTTTCTTTTCTGTGGCTGC
GTGAAAGCCTTGAGGGGCTCCGGGAGGGCCCTTTGTGCGGGGGGAGCGGCTCGGGGGGTGCGTGCGTGTG
TGTGTGCGTGGGGAGCGCCGCGTGCGGCTCCGCGCTGCCCGGCGGCTGTGAGCGCTGCGGGCGCGGCGCG
GGGCTTTGTGCGCTCCGCAGTGTGCGCGAGGGGAGCGCGGCCGGGGGCGGTGCCCCGCGGTGCGGGGGGG
GCTGCGAGGGGAACAAAGGCTGCGTGCGGGGTGTGTGCGTGGGGGGGTGAGCAGGGGGTGTGGGCGCGTC
GGTCGGGCTGCAACCCCCCCTGCACCCCCCTCCCCGAGTTGCTGAGCACGGCCCGGCTTCGGGTGCGGGG
CTCCGTACGGGGCGTGGCGCGGGGCTCGCCGTGCCGGGCGGGGGGTGGCGGCAGGTGGGGGTGCCGGGCG
GGGCGGGGCCGCCTCGGGCCGGGGAGGGCTCGGGGGAGGGGCGCGGCGGCCCCCGGAGCGCCGGCGGCTG
TCGAGGCGCGGCGAGCCGCAGCCATTGCCTTTTATGGTAATCGTGCGAGAGGGCGCAGGGACTTCCTTTG
TCCCAAATCTGTGCGGAGCCGAAATCTGGGAGGCGCCGCCGCACCCCCTCTAGCGGGCGCGGGGCGAAGC
GGTGCGGCGCCGGCAGGAAGGAAATGGGCGGGGAGGGCCTTCGTGCGTCGCCGCGCCGCCGTCCCCTTCT
CCCTCTCCAGCCTCGGGGCTGTCCGCGGGGGGACGGCTGCCTTCGGGGGGGACGGGGCAGGGCGGGGTTC
GGCTTCTGGCGTGTGACCGGCGGCTCTAGAGCCTCTGCTAACCATGTTCATGCCTTCTTCTTTTTCCTAC
AGCTCCTGGGCAACGTGCTGGTTATTGTGCTGTCTCATCATTTTGGCAAAGAATTTGCTAGCGAGCTCGC
GGCCGCAGATCTCTAGTTAAGCTATCAACAAGTTTGTACAAAAAAGCAGGCTCTTTAAAGGAACCAATTC
AGTCGACTGGATCCACCATGTTCTGCAGTGAAAAGAAATTGCGTGAAGTGGAACGGATAGTGAAAGCCAA
TGACCGTGAATATAATGAAAAGTTCCAGTATGCGGATAATCGTATCCACACATCGAAATATAATATTCTC
ACCTTCTTGCCAATTAATTTATTTGAACAGTTCCAAAGAGTGGCAAATGCCTATTTTCTTTGCCTTCTGA
TTTTACAGCTAATTCCAGAAATTTCCTCCTTGACCTGGTTTACCACCATTGTGCCTTTGGTCCTGGTGAT
AACTATGACAGCTGTCAAAGATGCCACAGATGACTATTTTCGCCACAAGAGTGATAATCAAGTGAATAAT
CGGCAGTCTGAAGTGCTCATCAACAGCAAACTGCAGAATGAAAAATGGATGAATGTCAAAGTGGGAGACA
TCATTAAATTAGAAAATAACCAATTTGTTGCTGCTGATTTACTTCTCCTATCAAGTAGTGAGCCACATGG
TCTCTGTTATGTTGAAACTGCTGAGCTTGATGGGGAAACGAACCTAAAAGTCCGCCATGCACTATCAGTT
ACTTCAGAACTTGGAGCAGATATCAGCAGACTTGCAGGGTTTGATGGGATTGTTGTCTGTGAGGTGCCTA
ACAACAAGTTAGATAAATTCATGGGAATCCTTTCTTGGAAAGACAGCAAGCATTCCCTCAACAATGAGAA
GATAATCCTGAGAGGCTGCATCCTGAGAAATACCAGCTGGTGTTTTGGAATGGTTATTTTTGCAGGTCCT
GACACTAAACTAATGCAGAATAGTGGTAAGACAAAGTTTAAAAGGACAAGCATTGATAGATTGATGAATA
CTCTAGTACTATGGATTTTTGGGTTTCTGATATGCTTGGGAATTATTCTTGCAATAGGAAATTCAATCTG
GGAGAGTCAAACTGGGGACCAATTCAGAACTTTCCTCTTTTGGAATGAAGGAGAGAAGAGCTCTGTGTTC
TCCGGATTCTTAACATTCTGGTCATATATTATTATTCTCAATACAGTTGTACCCATTTCCTTATATGTGA
GTGTGGAAGTAATTCGTCTAGGACACAGTTATTTTATAAACTGGGACCGGAAGATGTATTATTCTCGAAA
AGCAATACCTGCAGTGGCTCGAACGACCACGCTCAATGAGGAACTGGGGCAGATTGAGTACATTTTCTCC
GACAAAACGGGTACCCTCACTCAAAACATCATGACCTTTAAAAGATGTTCCATTAATGGGAGAATCTATG
GTGAAGTACATGATGACCTGGATCAGAAGACAGAAATAACTCAGGAAAAAGAGCCTGTGGATTTCTCAGT
CAAATCTCAAGCGGATAGAGAATTTCAGTTCTTTGACCACCATCTGATGGAATCCATTAAAATGGGTGAT
CCCAAAGTTCATGAATTCCTTAGGTTACTTGCTCTCTGCCACACTGTAATGTCAGAAGAGAATAGCGCAG
GAGAGCTGATTTACCAAGTTCAGTCACCTGATGAAGGGGCTCTAGTGACTGCCGCTAGAAATTTTGGGTT
CATTTTTAAATCCCGGACCCCAGAGACCATAACAATAGAAGAATTGGGAACACTAGTTACTTATCAATTA
CTTGCCTTTTTGGATTTCAACAACACCAGAAAAAGGATGTCTGTCATAGTTCGAAACCCAGAAGGACAGA
TAAAGCTTTATTCCAAAGGAGCAGATACTATTCTGTTTGAAAAACTTCATCCTTCCAATGAAGTCCTTTT
GTCTTTGACGTCAGACCACCTCAGTGAATTTGCAGGGGAAGGCCTTCGGACCTTGGCCATCGCATACAGA
GACCTGGATGACAAGTACTTTAAAGAGTGGCATAAGATGCTTGAAGATGCGAATGCTGCCACAGAAGAGA
GGGATGAACGAATAGCTGAGCTATATGAAGAAATTGAAAGAGATTTGATGCTACTAGGTGCCACTGCTGT
AGAAGATAAGTTACAGGAGGGTGTTATTGAAACAGTTACAAGTTTATCACTAGCCAATATTAAGATCTGG
GTCCTAACAGGAGACAAACAAGAAACTGCCATCAACATCGGTTATGCCTGCAACATGCTGACTGACGACA
TGAATGATGTGTTTGTGATAGCAGGGAATAATGCTGTGGAAGTGAGAGAAGAACTCAGGAAAGCAAAACA
AAATTTGTTTGGACAAAACAGAAATTTTTCCAATGGCCATGTAGTTTGTGAAAAAAAGCAGCAGCTGGAG
TTGGATTCTATTGTAGAAGAAACCATAACAGGAGATTATGCCTTAATCATAAATGGCCACAGTTTGGCTC
ATGCCCTAGAAAGTGATGTCAAGAATGATCTCCTAGAACTTGCTTGCATGTGTAAGACTGTAATTTGCTG
CAGGGTCACTCCACTCCAGAAAGCCCAAGTGGTAGAGCTGGTGAAGAAGTACAGAAATGCTGTTACTTTG
GCCATTGGTGATGGAGCCAATGATGTCAGCATGATTAAAAGTGCTCACATTGGTGTTGGCATCAGCGGCC
AGGAAGGATTGCAAGCAGTCTTAGCCAGCGACTATTCATTTGCACAGTTTAGATATCTCCAAAGGCTTCT
CCTTGTTCATGGAAGGTGGTCTTATTTCCGAATGTGCAAATTCTTATGCTATTTCTTCTATAAGAATTTT
GCATTTACACTTGTGCATTTCTGGTTTGGTTTCTTCTGTGGTTTCTCAGCCCAGACTGTTTATGACCAGT
GGTTCATCACCCTTTTTAACATTGTTTACACATCACTGCCTGTTTTAGCCATGGGGATTTTTGACCAGGA
TGTGAGTGACCAGAACAGCGTGGACTGTCCCCAGCTCTACAAACCAGGACAGCTGAATCTGCTTTTTAAC
AAGCGTAAATTTTTCATTTGCGTGTTGCATGGAATCTACACCTCATTAGTCCTTTTCTTCATCCCCTATG
GGGCCTTTTACAACGTGGCTGGAGAAGATGGGCAACATATTGCTGACTACCAGTCCTTTGCAGTTACCAT
GGCCACATCTTTGGTCATTGTGGTCAGTGTGCAGATAGCCTTGGATACCAGTTACTGGACTTTCATTAAT
CACGTCTTCATCTGGGGGAGCATTGCCATTTATTTCTCCATTTTATTTACAATGCACAGTAATGGCATCT
TTGGCATCTTCCCAAACCAGTTTCCATTTGTTGGTAATGCACGACATTCCCTGACCCAGAAGTGCATCTG
GCTTGTAATTCTCTTAACAACAGTGGCTTCAGTTATGCCAGTGGTGGCATTCAGATTTTTGAAGGTGGAT
TTATACCCAACCCTGAGTGATCAGATCCGCCGGTGGCAGAAGGCTCAAAAGAAGGCAAGGCCTCCAAGTA
GCCGAAGGCCTCGGACCCGCAGGTCAAGCTCAAGAAGGTCTGGATATGCTTTTGCTCACCAAGAAGGCTA
TGGAGAGCTTATCACATCTGGAAAAAATATGCGAGCTAAAAATCCACCCCCAACATCAGGGCTGGAAAAG
ACACATTATAATAGCACTAGCTGGATTGAAAATTTATGTAAGAAAACCACAGACACCGTGAGCAGCTTTA
GCCAGGATAAAACAGTGAAACTCTCGAGATATCTAGACCCAGCTTTCTTGTACAAAGTGGTTGATCTAGA
GGGCCCGCGGTTCGAACTCGAGGTACCGAATTCGTACCCATACGACGTCCCAGACTACGCTTAATTCACT
CCTCAGGTGCAGGCTGCCTATCAGAAGGTGGTGGCTGGTGTGGCCAATGCCCTGGCTCACAAATACCACT
GAGATCGATCTTTTTCCCTCTGCCAAAAATTATGGGGACATCATGAAGCCCCTTGAGCATCTGACTTCTG
GCTAATAAAGGAAATTTATTTTCATTGCAATAGTGTGTTGGAATTTTTTGTGTCTCTCACTCGGAAGGAC
ATATGGGAGGGCAAATCATTTAAAACATCAGAATGAGTATTTGGTTTAGAGTTTGGCAACATATGCCCAT
ATGCTGGCTGCCATGAACAAAGGTTGGCTATAAAGAGGTCATCAGTATATGAAACAGCCCCCTGCTGTCC
ATTCCTTATTCCATAGAAAAGCCTTGACTTGAGGTTAGATTTTTTTTATATTTTGTTTTGTGTTATTTTT
TTCTTTAACATCCCTAAAATTTTCCTTACATGTTTTACTAGCCAGATTTTTCCTCCTCTCCTGACTACTC
CCAGTCATAGCTGTCCCTCTTCTCTTATGGAGATCCCTCGACCTGCAGCCCAAGCTTGGCGTAATCATGG
TCATAGCTGTTTCCTGTGTGAAATTGTTATCCGCTCACAATTCCACACAACATACGAGCCGGAAGCATAA
AGTGTAAAGCCTGGGGTGCCTAATGAGTGAGCTAACTCACATTAATTGCGTTGCGCTCACTGCCCGCTTT
CCAGTCGGGAAACCTGTCGTGCCAGCGGATCCGCATCTCAATTAGTCAGCAACCATAGTCCCGCCCCTAA
CTCCGCCCATCCCGCCCCTAACTCCGCCCAGTTCCGCCCATTCTCCGCCCCATGGCTGACTAATTTTTTT
TATTTATGCAGAGGCCGAGGCCGCCTCGGCCTCTGAGCTATTCCAGAAGTAGTGAGGAGGCTTTTTTGGA
GGCCTAGGCTTTTGCAAAAAGCTAACTTGTTTATTGCAGCTTATAATGGTTACAAATAAAGCAATAGCAT
CACAAATTTCACAAATAAAGCATTTTTTTCACTGCATTCTAGTTGTGGTTTGTCCAAACTCATCAATGTA
TCTTATCATGTCTGGATCCGCTGCATTAATGAATCGGCCAACGCGCGGGGAGAGGCGGTTTGCGTATTGG
GCGCTCTTCCGCTTCCTCGCTCACTGACTCGCTGCGCTCGGTCGTTCGGCTGCGGCGAGCGGTATCAGCT
CACTCAAAGGCGGTAATACGGTTATCCACAGAATCAGGGGATAACGCAGGAAAGAACATGTGAGCAAAAG
GCCAGCAAAAGGCCAGGAACCGTAAAAAGGCCGCGTTGCTGGCGTTTTTCCATAGGCTCCGCCCCCCTGA
CGAGCATCACAAAAATCGACGCTCAAGTCAGAGGTGGCGAAACCCGACAGGACTATAAAGATACCAGGCG
TTTCCCCCTGGAAGCTCCCTCGTGCGCTCTCCTGTTCCGACCCTGCCGCTTACCGGATACCTGTCCGCCT
TTCTCCCTTCGGGAAGCGTGGCGCTTTCTCATAGCTCACGCTGTAGGTATCTCAGTTCGGTGTAGGTCGT
TCGCTCCAAGCTGGGCTGTGTGCACGAACCCCCCGTTCAGCCCGACCGCTGCGCCTTATCCGGTAACTAT
CGTCTTGAGTCCAACCCGGTAAGACACGACTTATCGCCACTGGCAGCAGCCACTGGTAACAGGATTAGCA
GAGCGAGGTATGTAGGCGGTGCTACAGAGTTCTTGAAGTGGTGGCCTAACTACGGCTACACTAGAAGAAC
AGTATTTGGTATCTGCGCTCTGCTGAAGCCAGTTACCTTCGGAAAAAGAGTTGGTAGCTCTTGATCCGGC
AAACAAACCACCGCTGGTAGCGGTGGTTTTTTTGTTTGCAAGCAGCAGATTACGCGCAGAAAAAAAGGAT
CTCAAGAAGATCCTTTGATCTTTTCTACGGGGTCTGACGCTCAGTGGAACGAAAACTCACGTTAAGGGAT
TTTGGTCATGAGATTATCAAAAAGGATCTTCACCTAGATCCTTTTAAATTAAAAATGAAGTTTTAAATCA
ATCTAAAGTATATATGAGTAAACTTGGTCTGACAGTTACCAATGCTTAATCAGTGAGGCACCTATCTCAG
CGATCTGTCTATTTCGTTCATCCATAGTTGCCTGACTCCCCGTCGTGTAGATAACTACGATACGGGAGGG
CTTACCATCTGGCCCCAGTGCTGCAATGATACCGCGAGACCCACGCTCACCGGCTCCAGATTTATCAGCA
ATAAACCAGCCAGCCGGAAGGGCCGAGCGCAGAAGTGGTCCTGCAACTTTATCCGCCTCCATCCAGTCTA
TTAATTGTTGCCGGGAAGCTAGAGTAAGTAGTTCGCCAGTTAATAGTTTGCGCAACGTTGTTGCCATTGC
TACAGGCATCGTGGTGTCACGCTCGTCGTTTGGTATGGCTTCATTCAGCTCCGGTTCCCAACGATCAAGG
CGAGTTACATGATCCCCCATGTTGTGCAAAAAAGCGGTTAGCTCCTTCGGTCCTCCGATCGTTGTCAGAA
GTAAGTTGGCCGCAGTGTTATCACTCATGGTTATGGCAGCACTGCATAATTCTCTTACTGTCATGCCATC
CGTAAGATGCTTTTCTGTGACTGGTGAGTACTCAACCAAGTCATTCTGAGAATAGTGTATGCGGCGACCG
AGTTGCTCTTGCCCGGCGTCAATACGGGATAATACCGCGCCACATAGCAGAACTTTAAAAGTGCTCATCA
TTGGAAAACGTTCTTCGGGGCGAAAACTCTCAAGGATCTTACCGCTGTTGAGATCCAGTTCGATGTAACC
CACTCGTGCACCCAACTGATCTTCAGCATCTTTTACTTTCACCAGCGTTTCTGGGTGAGCAAAAACAGGA
AGGCAAAATGCCGCAAAAAAGGGAATAAGGGCGACACGGAAATGTTGAATACTCATACTCTTCCTTTTTC
AAT
